>Addgene plasmid #153783 | pGBW-m4252860 | addgene full sequence | sequence record 313567 | Addgene NGS Result
CGTTACATAACTTACGGTAAATGGCCCGCCTGGCTGACCGCCCAACGACCCCCGCCCATTGACGTCAATA
ATGACGTATGTTCCCATAGTAACGCCAATAGGGACTTTCCATTGACGTCAATGGGTGGAGTATTTACGGT
AAACTGCCCACTTGGCAGTACATCAAGTGTATCATATGCCAAGTACGCCCCCTATTGACGTCAATGACGG
TAAATGGCCCGCCTGGCATTATGCCCAGTACATGACCTTATGGGACTTTCCTACTTGGCAGTACATCTAC
GTATTAGTCATCGCTATTACCATGCTGATGCGGTTTTGGCAGTACATCAATGGGCGTGGATAGCGGTTTG
ACTCACGGGGATTTCCAAGTCTCCACCCCATTGACGTCAATGGGAGTTTGTTTTGGCACCAAAATCAACG
GGACTTTCCAAAATGTCGTAACAACTCCGCCCCATTGACGCAAATGGGCGGTAGGCGTGTACGGTGGGAG
GTCTATATAAGCAGAGCTGGTTTAGTGAACCGTCAGATCAGATCTTTGTCGATCCTACCATCCACTCGAC
ACACCCGCCAGCGGCCGCCACCATGATTGAACTTTCATTAATTGACTTCTATTTGTGCTTTTTAGCCTTT
CTGCTATTCCTTGTTTTAATTATGCTTATTATCTTTTGGTTCTCACTTGAACTGCAAGATCATAATGAAA
CTTGTCACGCCGAAAACCTTTACTTTCAGTCGCACCATCACCATCACCATTAAGCTAGCTTGACTGACTG
AGATACAGCGTACCTTCAGCTCACAGACATGATAAGATACATTGATGAGTTTGGACAAACCACAACTAGA
ATGCAGTGAAAAAAATGCTTTATTTGTGAAATTTGTGATGCTATTGCTTTATTTGTAACCATTATAAGCT
GCAATAAACAAGTTAACAACAACAATTGCATTCATTTTATGTTTCAGGTTCAGGGGGAGGTGTGGGAGGT
TTTTTAAAGCAAGTAAAACCTCTACAAATGTGGTATTGGCCCATCTCTATCGGTATCGTAGCATAACCCC
TTGGGGCCTCTAAACGGGTCTTGAGGGGTTTTTTGTGCCCCTCGGGCCGGATTGCTATCTACCGGCATTG
GCGCAGAAAAAAATGCCTGATGCGACGCTGCGCGTCTTATACTCCCACATATGCCAGATTCAGCAACGGA
TACGGCTTCCCCAACTTGCCCACTTCCATACGTGTCCTCCTTACCAGAAATTTATCCTTAAGGTCGTCAG
CTATCCTGCAGGCGATCTCTCGATTTCGATCAAGACATTCCTTTAATGGTCTTTTCTGGACACCACTAGG
GGTCAGAAGTAGTTCATCAAACTTTCTTCCCTCCCTAATCTCATTGGTTACCTTGGGCTATCGAAACTTA
ATTAACCAGTCAAGTCAGCTACTTGGCGAGATCGACTTGTCTGGGTTTCGACTACGCTCAGAATTGCGTC
AGTCAAGTTCGATCTGGTCCTTGCTATTGCACCCGTTCTCCGATTACGAGTTTCATTTAAATCATGTGAG
CAAAAGGCCAGCAAAAGGCCAGGAACCGTAAAAAGGCCGCGTTGCTGGCGTTTTTCCATAGGCTCCGCCC
CCCTGACGAGCATCACAAAAATCGACGCTCAAGTCAGAGGTGGCGAAACCCGACAGGACTATAAAGATAC
CAGGCGTTTCCCCCTGGAAGCTCCCTCGTGCGCTCTCCTGTTCCGACCCTGCCGCTTACCGGATACCTGT
CCGCCTTTCTCCCTTCGGGAAGCGTGGCGCTTTCTCATAGCTCACGCTGTAGGTATCTCAGTTCGGTGTA
GGTCGTTCGCTCCAAGCTGGGCTGTGTGCACGAACCCCCCGTTCAGCCCGACCGCTGCGCCTTATCCGGT
AACTATCGTCTTGAGTCCAACCCGGTAAGACACGACTTATCGCCACTGGCAGCAGCCACTGGTAACAGGA
TTAGCAGAGCGAGGTATGTAGGCGGTGCTACAGAGTTCTTGAAGTGGTGGCCTAACTACGGCTACACTAG
AAGAACAGTATTTGGTATCTGCGCTCTGCTGAAGCCAGTTACCTTCGGAAAAAGAGTTGGTAGCTCTTGA
TCCGGCAAACAAACCACCGCTGGTAGCGGTGGTTTTTTTGTTTGCAAGCAGCAGATTACGCGCAGAAAAA
AAGGATCTCAAGAAGATCCTTTGATCTTTTCTACGGGGTCTGACGCTCAGTGGAACGAAAACTCACGTTA
AGGGATTTTGGTCATGAGATTATCAAAAAGGATCTTCACCTAGATCCTTTTAAATTAAAAATGAAGTTTT
AAATCAATCTAAAGTATATATGAGTAAACTTGGTCTGACAGTTACCAATGCTTAATCAGTGAGGCACCTA
TCTCAGCGATCTGTCTATTTCGTTCATCCATAGTTGCATTTAAATTTCCGAACTCTCCAAGGCCCTCGTC
GGAAAATCTTCAAACCTTTCGTCCGATCCATCTTGCAGGCTACCTCTCGAACGAACTATCGCAAGTCTCT
TGGCCGGCCTTGCGCCTTGGCTATTGCTTGGCAGCGCCTATCGCCAGGTATTACTCCAATCCCGAATATC
CGAGATCGGGATCACCCGAGAGAAGTTCAACCTACATCCTCAATCCCGATCTATCCGAGATCCGAGGAAT
ATCGAAATCGGGGCGCGCCTGGCCTCCGCGCCGGGTTTTGGCGCCTCCCGCGGGCGCCCCCCTCGTCACG
GCGAGCGCTGCCACGTCAGACGAAGGGCGCAGGAGCGTCCTGATCCTTCCGCCCGGACGCTCAGGACAGC
GGCCCGCTGCTCATAAGACTCGGCCTTAGAACCCCAGTATCAGCAGAAGGACATTTTAGGACGGGACTTG
GGTGACTCTAGGGCACTGGTTTTCTTTCCAGAGAGCGGAACAGGCGAGGAAAAGTAGTCCCTTCTCGGCG
ATTCTGCGGAGGGATCTCCGTGGGGCGGTGAACGCCGATGATTATATAAGGACGCGCCGGGTGTGGCACA
GCTAGTTCCGTCGCAGCCGGGATTTGGGTCGCGGTTCTTGTTTGTGGATCGCTGTGATCGTCACTTGGTG
AGTAGCGGGCTGCTGGGCTGGCCGGGGCTTTCGTGGCCGCCGGGCCGCTCGGTGGGACGGAAGCGTGTGG
AGAGACCGCCAAGGGCTGTAGTCTGGGTCCGCGAGCAAGGTTGCCCTGAACTGGGGGTTGGGGGGAGCGC
AGCAAAATGGCGGCTGTTCCCGAGTCTTGAATGGAAGACGCTTGTGAGGCGGGCTGTGAGGTCGTTGAAA
CAAGGTGGGGGGCATGGTGGGCGGCAAGAACCCAAGGTCTTGAGCCCTTCGCTAATGCGGGAAAGCTCTT
ATTCGGGTGAGATGGGCTGGGCACCATCTGGGGACCCTGACGTGAAGTTTGTCACTGACTGGAGAACTCG
GTTTGTCGTCTGTTGCGGGGGCGGCAGTTATGGCGGTGCCGTTGGGCAGTGCACCCGTACCTTTGGGAGC
GCGCGCCCTCGTCGTGTCGTGACGTCACCCGTTCTGTTGGCTTATAATGCAGGGTGGGGCCACCAGCCGG
TAGGTGTGCGGTAGGCTTTTCTCCGTCGCAGGACGCAGGGTTCGGGCCTAGGGTAGGCTCTCCTGAATCG
ACAGGCGCCGGACCTCTGGTGAGGGGAGGGATAAGTGAGGCGTCAGTTTCTTTGGTCGGTTTTATGTACC
TATCTTCTTAAGTAGCTGAAGCTCCGGTTTTGAACTATGCGCTCGGGGTTGGCGAGTGTGTTTTGTGAAG
TTTTTTAGGCACCTTTTGAAATGTAATCATTTGGGTCAATATGTAATTTTCAGTGTTAGACTTGTAAATT
GTCCGCTAAATTCTGGCCGTTTTTGGCTTTTTTGTTAGACAACATGACCGAGTACAAGCCCACGGTGCGC
CTCGCCACCCGCGACGACGTCCCCAGGGCCGTACGCACCCTCGCCGCCGCGTTCGCCGACTACCCCGCCA
CGCGCCACACCGTCGATCCGGACCGCCACATCGAGCGGGTCACCGAGCTGCAAGAACTCTTCCTCACGCG
CGTCGGGCTCGACATCGGCAAGGTGTGGGTCGCGGACGACGGCGCCGCGGTGGCGGTCTGGACCACGCCG
GAGAGCGTCGAAGCGGGGGCGGTGTTCGCCGAGATCGGCCCGCGCATGGCCGAGTTGAGCGGTTCCCGGC
TGGCCGCGCAGCAACAGATGGAGGGCCTCCTGGCGCCGCACCGGCCCAAGGAGCCCGCGTGGTTCCTGGC
CACCGTCGGCGTCTCGCCCGACCACCAGGGCAAGGGTCTGGGCAGCGCCGTCGTGCTCCCCGGAGTGGAG
GCCGCCGAGCGCGCCGGGGTGCCCGCCTTCCTGGAGACCTCCGCGCCCCGCAACCTCCCCTTCTACGAGC
GGCTCGGCTTCACCGTCACCGCCGACGTCGAGGTGCCCGAAGGACCGCGCACCTGGTGCATGACCCGCAA
GCCCGGTGCCTAGGCTAGTATGTAAGCCTAGTCTTAGATAATAAAATCGCTATCCATCGAAGATGGATGT
GTGTTGGTTTTTTGTGTGTGTAACGCTAGGCGCGCCTGGTGTACCGAGAACGATCCTCTCAGTGCGAGTC
TCGACGATCCATATCGTTGCTTGGCAGTCAGCCAGTCGGAATCCAGCTTGGGACCCAGGAAGTCCAATCG
TCAGATATTGTACTCAAGCCTGGTCACGGCAGCGTACCGATCTGTTTAAACCTAGATATTGATAGTCTGA
TCGGTCAACGTATAATCGAGTCCTAGCTTTTGCAAACATCTATCAAGAGACAGGATCAGCAGGAGGCTTT
CGCATGAGTATTCAACATTTCCGTGTCGCCCTTATTCCCTTTTTTGCGGCATTTTGCCTTCCTGTTTTTG
CTCACCCAGAAACGCTGGTGAAAGTAAAAGATGCTGAAGATCAGTTGGGTGCGCGAGTGGGTTACATCGA
ACTGGATCTCAACAGCGGTAAGATCCTTGAGAGTTTTCGCCCCGAAGAACGCTTTCCAATGATGAGCACT
TTTAAAGTTCTGCTATGTGGCGCGGTATTATCCCGTATTGACGCCGGGCAAGAGCAACTCGGTCGCCGCA
TACACTATTCTCAGAATGACTTGGTTGAGTATTCACCAGTCACAGAAAAGCATCTTACGGATGGCATGAC
AGTAAGAGAATTATGCAGTGCTGCCATAACCATGAGTGATAACACTGCGGCCAACTTACTTCTGACAACG
ATTGGAGGACCGAAGGAGCTAACCGCTTTTTTGCACAACATGGGGGATCATGTAACTCGCCTTGATCGTT
GGGAACCGGAGCTGAATGAAGCCATACCAAACGACGAGCGTGACACCACGATGCCTGTAGCAATGGCAAC
AACCTTGCGTAAACTATTAACTGGCGAACTACTTACTCTAGCTTCCCGGCAACAGTTGATAGACTGGATG
GAGGCGGATAAAGTTGCAGGACCACTTCTGCGCTCGGCCCTTCCGGCTGGCTGGTTTATTGCTGATAAAT
CTGGAGCCGGTGAGCGTGGGTCTCGCGGTATCATTGCAGCACTGGGGCCAGATGGTAAGCCCTCCCGTAT
CGTAGTTATCTACACGACGGGGAGTCAGGCAACTATGGATGAACGAAATAGACAGATCGCTGAGATAGGT
GCCTCACTGATTAAGCATTGGTAACCGATTCTAGGTGCATTGGCGCAGAAAAAAATGCCTGATGCGACGC
TGCGCGTCTTATACTCCCACATATGCCAGATTCAGCAACGGATACGGCTTCCCCAACTTGCCCACTTCCA
TACGTGTCCTCCTTACCAGAAATTTATCCTTAAGATCCCGAATCGTTTAAACTCGACTCTGGCTCTATCG
AATCTCCGTCGTTTCGAGCTTACGCGAACAGCCGTGGCGCTCATTTGCTCGTCGGGCATCGAATCTCGTC
AGCTATCGTCAGCTTACCTTTTTGGCAGCGATCGCGGCTCCCGACATCTTGGACCATTAGCTCCACAGGT
ATCTTCTTCCCTCTAGTGGTCATAACAGCAGCTTCAGCTACCTCTCAATTCAAAAAACCCCTCAAGACCC
GTTTAGAGGCCCCAAGGGGTTATGCTATCAATCGTTGCGTTACACACACAAAAAACCAACACACATCCAT
CTTCGATGGATAGCGATTTTATTATCTAACTGCTGATCGAGTGTAGCCAGATCTAGTAATCAATTACGGG
GTCATTAGTTCATAGCCCATATATGGAGTTCCG
Features (pLannotate 1.2.2; 21 found; start..end, strand, type, name):
      1..304     +  enhancer       CMV enhancer: human cytomegalovirus immediate early enhancer
    377..394     -  promoter       CMV promoter (fragment): human cytomegalovirus (CMV) immediate early promoter
    457..508     +  promoter       CMVd2 promoter: truncated human cytomegalovirus (CMV) immediate early promoter that yields moderately reduced expression relative to the full-length promoter
    583..711     +  CDS            NS7B_SARS2: Experimental evidence at protein level: Swiss-Prot protein existence level 1. From Severe acute respiratory syndrome coronavirus 2 (2019-nCoV) (SARS-CoV-2).
    733..750     +  CDS            6xHis: 6xHis affinity tag
    803..924     -  polyA_signal   SV40 poly(A) signal: SV40 polyadenylation signal
    947..1016    -  CDS            large T antigen (fragment): large T antigen from SV40 (simian virus 40)
   1039..1085    +  terminator     T7 terminator: transcription terminator for bacteriophage T7 RNA polymerase
   1115..1251    +  terminator     rrnG terminator: transcription terminator from the E. coli ribosomal RNA rrnG operon (Albrechtsen et al., 1991)
   1296..1367    +  misc_feature   3' β-globin insulator: insulator downstream of the human β-globin locus (Farrell et al., 2002)
   1593..2181    -  rep_origin     ori: high-copy-number ColE1/pMB1/pBR322/pUC origin of replication
   2353..2417    -  CDS            bla(M) (fragment): β-lactamase lacking the signal sequence; bla(M); allows cytosolic expression of β-lactamase
   2681..3890    +  promoter       UbC promoter: human ubiquitin C promoter
   3894..4491    +  CDS            PuroR (fragment): puromycin N-acetyltransferase; pac from Streptomyces; confers resistance to puromycin
   4520..4568    +  polyA_signal   poly(A) signal: synthetic polyadenylation signal
   4834..5694    +  CDS            AmpR: β-lactamase; bla; confers resistance to ampicillin, carbenicillin, and related antibiotics
   5707..5843    +  terminator     rrnG terminator: transcription terminator from the E. coli ribosomal RNA rrnG operon (Albrechtsen et al., 1991)
   5995..6066    +  misc_feature   5' β-globin insulator: insulator upstream of the human β-globin locus (Farrell et al., 2002)
   6071..6117    -  terminator     T7 terminator: transcription terminator for bacteriophage T7 RNA polymerase
   6135..6183    -  polyA_signal   poly(A) signal: synthetic polyadenylation signal
   6214..6263    +  enhancer       CMV enhancer (fragment): human cytomegalovirus immediate early enhancer
