[The description below was written by a language model from this plasmid's Addgene catalogue record and pLannotate feature annotations shown in this document.]
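Description:
pGBW-m4252860 is a mammalian expression plasmid carrying the wild-type ORF7b accessory protein gene of SARS-CoV-2, built on the pTwist_CMV_Puro_6 backbone from which an AarI restriction site has been removed. It is propagated in E. coli as a high-copy plasmid through a ColE1/pUC-type origin and selected with ampicillin via a full-length β-lactamase gene. The sequenced plasmid is about 6.3 kb.

The small ORF7b coding sequence (annotated as NS7B_SARS2, roughly 130 bp) sits downstream of the human cytomegalovirus immediate-early enhancer and promoter, which drive strong constitutive transcription in mammalian cells. According to the catalogue entry, the backbone supplies a C-terminal tag consisting of a TEV protease cleavage site followed by 6xHis. The feature table annotates the 6xHis element just after the ORF, with a short gap consistent with the TEV site, although that site is not itself annotated. This arrangement allows affinity capture or detection of the protein and later removal of the tag. An SV40 polyadenylation signal lies downstream of the expression unit, although it is annotated on the opposite strand.

A separate cassette places puromycin N-acetyltransferase under the human ubiquitin C promoter with a synthetic poly(A) signal, allowing puromycin selection of transfected or stably expressing cells. Bacterial terminators (T7, rrnG), additional synthetic poly(A) signals and β-globin insulator elements flank the functional units, presumably to limit read-through and interference between them. The record supports use for expressing tagged ORF7b in mammalian cells, for example for studying this viral protein or purifying it, but it does not state a more specific application.
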