Addgene plasmid #153783: pGBW-m4252860
Purpose: Mammalian expression plasmid for SARS-CoV-2 ORF7b
Depositing lab: Ginkgo Bioworks & Benjie Chen. Depositing organization: Ginkgo Bioworks.
Backbone
  Vector backbone: pTwist_CMV_Puro_6 with AarI site removed
  Backbone size w/o insert (bp): 6080
  Vector type: Mammalian Expression
  Selectable markers: Puromycin
Growth in bacteria
  Bacterial resistance: Ampicillin, 100 μg/mL
  Growth temperature: 37°C
  Growth strain: DH5alpha
  Copy number: High Copy
Gene/Insert
  Gene/Insert name: SARS-CoV-2 ORF7b
  Species: Severe acute respiratory syndrome coronavirus 2
  Insert size (bp): 125
  Mutation: wt
  Entrez Gene: ORF7b (a.k.a. GU280_gp08)
  Promoter: CMV
  Tag / fusion protein: Cleavable TEV;6xHis-003 (C terminal on backbone)
  Cloning method: Unknown
Resource information
  A portion of this plasmid was derived from a plasmid made by: GinkgoBioworks
Depositor comments: NCBI reference sequence: 43740574
How to cite: pGBW-m4252860 was a gift from Ginkgo Bioworks & Benjie Chen (Addgene plasmid # 153783 ; http://n2t.net/addgene:153783 ; RRID:Addgene_153783)
